>Addgene plasmid #84497 | pLJC6-Flag CASTOR1 I280A | addgene partial sequence | sequence record 163621 | pLJM1-3 5'-GACGTGAAGAATGTGCGAGA-3'
CTGCGTTTCCGGAACCACGCCCAGAGCAGCCGCGTCCCTGCGCAAACCCAGGGCTGCCTTGGAAAAGGCG
CAACCCCAACCCCCTCGAGCCGCGGCCAAAGTGGATCTCTGCTGTCCCTGTAATAAACCCGAAAATTTTG
AATTTTTGTAATTTGTTTTTGTAATTCTTTAGTTTGTATGTCTGTTGCTATTATGTCTACTATTCTTTCC
CCTGCACTGTACCCCCCAATCCCCCCTTTTCTTTTAAAATTGTGGATGAATACTGCCATTTGTCTCGAGG
TCGAGAATTCTTATCACTTGTCATCGTCATCCTTGTAGTCACCTCCACCTCCTGCGGCCGCGGAAGCCAG
GCCTTCCTGCCGCCGCTGGAGGACCTCGATGACGCTGCCGATACCGTCCTCGGGCACCAGGGCGTGGTCG
AAGTTGAAGGTGCTGATGTAGTAGGCAGAGATGTCAGCGGCAGCCAGGGGACCTGCAATCTGTGCCACGG
CGCCACATTCATCAAAGCCCAGGGGCTGTCCACCGATGCGCACCATCCTCCACAGCTCCCCCGAGGAGCT
GGTCAGCAGGAGGTCACTGGGGAACTTTTTCTGTGTTTCAGCATCCATGACAATGGAGATATAACCCTCG
ATGAGAGAGAAGGCAAAGAACGTGATGGAGCTGGGTTCAGGACTGCTAGAGGCTGCCTCCTTGGGGGTGC
TGTGCGAGTAGAAGAGGACATCTATGAGGGTGGTGGCGATGGCTGGAAGCGTCTCAGGGTCCAGTGTGAG
GACACAGAAGCGGTTCTGTGGGCTCTGGATGGGATGCACCGTGGGGCTGGGCCCATGCTGAGTGCGGGGA
AAGCCATTGCTGGAATCATCCCTCGTCACAGGCACAGGCTCTCCGCCCACCTCGCGGTAAATGTCGAACT
CCTGGGCCAGCGTGTGGATCACCACGGACAGGTCCTGCTCCCGCACCAGGATGAAGTCCGTCTGGTAAGT
GGACAGCATCAGC
