>Addgene plasmid #84497 | pLJC6-Flag CASTOR1 I280A | addgene partial sequence | sequence record 165467 | hCASTOR1-N 5'-ACCAGGATGAAGTCCGTCTG-3'
CACGTGGTGCTCGGCCAGTGGCGCGATGACCGAACGGGCGATCTTGGTGACCCCAGCAGCCTGCACTGCC
GCACCGCTGTGAGACGACACGTTCAGCACCAGCCATGTGGCCTCAGCTACTTGCAGGAACTCAGATGGGG
GCAGCTCTTTAAAGCCCTCCTCGTCCACCATAAGCGTGTAATCCTCAGGGGTCTCCGTCAGGCTGAAGAA
CTTGCACCGGCTGCGGCGGGGCAGGAAGAGCAGCTTGATGAGCGGGTGGGTGTAGAGCCAGAGACCGGGA
CGGGCGACGCTCAGCACCCGCACCCGGTGTTCTAGGATGTGCAGCTCCATGGTGGCACCGGTAGCGCTAG
CGCTTCGTCTAACAAAAAAGCCAAAAACGGCCAGAATTTAGCGGACAATTTACTAGTCTAACACTGAAAA
TTACATATTGACCCAAATGATTACATTTCAAAAGGTGCCTAAAAAACTTCACAAAACACACTCGCCAACC
CCGAGCGCATAGTTCAAAACCGGAGCTTCAGCTACTTAAGAAGATAGGTACATAAAACCGACCAAAGAAA
CTGACGCCTCACTTATCCCTCCCCTCACCAGAGGTCCGGCGCCTGTCGATTCAGGAGAGCCTACCCTAGG
CCCGAACCCTGCGTCCTGCGACGGAGAAAAGCCTACCGCACACCTACCGGCAGGTGGCCCCACCCTGCAT
TATAAGCCAACAGAACGGGTGACGTCACGACACGACGAGGGCGCGCGCTCCCAAAGGTACGGGTGCACTG
CCCAACGGCACCGCCATAACTGCCGCCCCCGCAACAGACGACAAACCGAGTTCTCCAGTCAGTGACAAAC
TTCACGTCAGGGTCCCCAGATGGTGCCCCAGCCCATCTCACCCGAATAAGAGCTTTCCCGCATTAGCGAA
GGCCTCAAGACCTTGGGGTTCTTGCCGCCCCCCATGCCCCCCACCTTGGTTCAACGAACTTCACAGCCCG
CCTTCA
