[The description below was written by a language model from this plasmid's Addgene catalogue record.]
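Description:
pLJC6-Flag CASTOR1 I280A is a lentiviral mammalian expression plasmid built on a backbone recorded as pS2JC6. It is propagated in bacteria under ampicillin selection, and it carries a blasticidin marker for selecting transduced or transfected mammalian cells. No feature table accompanies the record, so the origin of replication, the LTRs, the packaging signal and other viral elements are not itemised. As a lentiviral transfer vector, it would normally be packaged into viral particles for stable integration of its cassette into target cells.

The insert is human CASTOR1 (Entrez gene symbol GATSL3) carrying the single substitution I280A, cloned by restriction digestion between AgeI and EcoRI sites. Expression is listed as driven by the sestrin2 promoter, not by one of the strong viral promoters often used in such vectors. The record does not give the reason for this choice. The protein is fused to a FLAG epitope, which allows detection and immunoprecipitation with anti-FLAG reagents. The catalogue places the tag at the C terminus of the insert, although the "Flag CASTOR1" order in the plasmid name could suggest otherwise.

The record also contains an inconsistency. The purpose line refers to a CASTOR2 I280A mutant, whereas the plasmid name, insert name and gene annotation all indicate CASTOR1, so the purpose line is probably a typographical error. The associated study identified the CASTOR proteins as arginine sensors for the mTORC1 pathway. The construct therefore fits stable expression of a tagged CASTOR1 point mutant for studies of arginine sensing and mTORC1 signalling, but the record does not state the functional effect of I280A.
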