Addgene plasmid #84497: pLJC6-Flag CASTOR1 I280A
Purpose: Lentiviral expression of CASTOR2 I280A mutant
Depositing lab: David Sabatini. Depositing organization: Whitehead Institute for Biomedical Research. Publication: The CASTOR Proteins Are Arginine Sensors for the mTORC1 Pathway. Chantranupong L, Scaria SM, Saxton RA, Gygi MP, Shen K, Wyant GA, Wang T, Harper JW, Gygi SP, Sabatini DM. Cell. 2016 Mar 24;165(1):153-64. doi: 10.1016/j.cell.2016.02.035. Epub 2016 Mar 10. PubMed 26972053.
Backbone
  Vector backbone: pS2JC6
  Vector type: Mammalian Expression, Lentiviral
  Selectable markers: Blasticidin
Growth in bacteria
  Bacterial resistance: Ampicillin, 100 μg/mL
  Growth temperature: 37°C
  Growth strain: NEB Stable
  Copy number: Unknown
Gene/Insert
  Gene/Insert name: CASTOR1 I280A
  Species: H. sapiens (human)
  Mutation: I280A
  Entrez Gene: GATSL3 (a.k.a. CASTOR1)
  Promoter: sestrin2
  Tag / fusion protein: FLAG (C terminal on insert)
  Cloning method: Restriction Enzyme; 5′ cloning site AgeI (unknown if destroyed); 3′ cloning site EcoRI (unknown if destroyed)
  Sequencing primers: 5′ TAGGGTAGGCTCTCCTG; 3′ pLJM1R
Terms and licenses: Academic/Nonprofit Terms; Industry Terms: Not Available to Industry
How to cite: pLJC6-Flag CASTOR1 I280A was a gift from David Sabatini (Addgene plasmid # 84497 ; http://n2t.net/addgene:84497 ; RRID:Addgene_84497)
